>Addgene plasmid #27698 | Myo1E-pmAppleC1 | addgene partial sequence | sequence record 34034 | 27698 with SV40pA-R
TAACAGTTACAACAACAATTGCATTCATTTTATGTTTCAGGTTCAGGGGGAGGTGTGGGAGGTTTTTTAA
AGCAAGTAAAACCTCTACAAATGTGGTATGGCTGATTATGATCAGTTATCTAGATCCGGTGGATCCCGGG
CCCGCGGTGCGGCCGCTCTAGAACTAGTGGATCCCCCGGGCTGCAGCGACCAATGTGGAATTCGCCCTTG
CGCGCGTCGACTCAGATCTTGGTGACGTAGTTGTTAGGAAACAGGCCCTGCTTGCCTCGTAGTCTACCCG
TCCACCAGCCAGAAGGGTCTTCTTTAATAATATCAATAATATCGTTGGCGTTGAAGCTGAGTTCGTCCGT
GTCCTGAGCATCATAGGCATACAAGGCCTTGCACTGTGGCACCTGAGGCTTAGGCTTGGGTTGAGGCTTT
GGTCTGCCCCCTGCTGGGGGAGGCCGGCTGCTCGTTTGTCTTCGGACTCCAGCAACACCCTGGTCCGGGA
CCTTGAGGAAATCCAGGCTCTCTGGCGTCTGAGACAATCGGTCAGAGCCGGTGGACTGTTGCCTTGGCAA
GGGTGGGCGGGCCATAGAGGTGTACAGGCTTTTCTGATTGGACCTCTGGTTTCCAAAGGCATGGGGAGGA
GGCACAAACTGGTTTCGTATGACTCCGTTTTGATGGCATCCTGGGGGAGCAGGGGCAGCTCTCATCGGGT
AATTGTTCTTAGTTCCACCTGGATACCCTCTGCTGGTGACGGTGTTTCTTCTGGTAGGACGGGAGTTCTT
GGGCAGCCCGGGTCCGATGCTGACCTGCAGCACTTTGTTGCTGGGCTTGAGGATAG
