>Addgene plasmid #27698 | Myo1E-pmAppleC1 | addgene partial sequence | sequence record 34035 | 27698 with CMV-F
GTGAACCGTCAGATCCGCTAGCGCTACCGGGATAGCTAGCACCATGGTGAGCAAGGGCGAGGAGAATAAC
ATGGCCATCATCAAGGAGTTCATGCGCTTCAAGGTGCACATGGAGGGCTCCGTGAACGGCCACGAGTTCG
AGATCGAGGGCGAGGGCGAGGGCCGCCCCTACGAGGCCTTTCAGACCGCTAAGCTGAAGGTGACCAAGGG
TGGCCCCCTGCCCTTCGCCTGGGACATCCTGTCCCCTCAGTTCATGTACGGCTCCAAGGTCTACATTAAG
CACCCAGCCGACATCCCCGACTACTTCAAGCTGTCCTTCCCCGAGGGCTTCAGGTGGGAGCGCGTGATGA
ACTTCGAGGACGGCGGCATTATTCACGTTAACCAGGACTCCTCCCTGCAGGACGGCGTGTTCATCTACAA
GGTGAAGCTGCGCGGCACCAACTTCCCCTCCGACGGCCCCGTAATGCAGAAGAAGACCATGGGCTGGGAG
GCCTCCGAGGAGCGGATGTACCCCGAGGACGGCGCCCTGAAGAGCGAGATCAAGAAGAGGCTGAAGCTGA
AGGACGGCGGCCACTACGCCGCCGAGGTCAAGACCACCTACAAGGCCAAGAAGCCCGTGCAGCTGCCCGG
CGCCTACATCGTCGACATCAAGTTGGACATCGTGTCCCACAACGAGGACTACACCATCGTGGAACAGTAC
GAACGCGCCGAGGGCCGCCACTCCACCGGCGGCATGGACGAGCTGTACAAGTCCGGACTCAGATCTCGAG
CTGGACATGGTACAGGATCAACTGGTAGTGGAAGTAGTATGGGCAGCAAAGGCGCCTACCGATACCATTG
GCAGAGCCACAATGTCAAGCACAGTGGTGTGGACGACATGGTTCTACTGTCCAAGATCACAGAGAGCTCC
ATTGTAGAGAACCTGAAGAAGAGATACATGGACGACTATATTTTTTACATATATA
