[The description below was written by a language model from this plasmid's Addgene catalogue record.]
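Description:
Myo1E-pmAppleC1 is a mammalian expression plasmid built on the Clontech pEGFP-C1 backbone (about 4.7 kb without insert), in which the EGFP coding sequence has been replaced by the red fluorescent protein mApple. It is propagated in E. coli under kanamycin selection, and the same backbone provides neomycin resistance so that transfected mammalian cells can be selected with G418. The record gives no feature table, so individual elements are not listed. However, the recommended sequencing primers (CMV forward and SV40 polyA reverse) fit the standard C1 layout, in which a CMV immediate-early promoter drives the fluorescent protein–insert fusion and an SV40 polyadenylation signal terminates the transcript. The copy number is recorded as unknown.

The payload is mouse Myo1e, an insert of roughly 3.3 kb encoding the class I unconventional myosin-1e. It was derived from an IMAGE cDNA clone and inserted between the XhoI and SalI sites of the multiple cloning site, both of which remain intact. As in other C1-type vectors, the insert lies downstream of the fluorescent protein, so mApple is fused to the N terminus of myosin-1e and the two are produced as a single red-fluorescent polypeptide.

The construct is intended for live-cell fluorescence imaging of myosin-1e localisation and dynamics in transfected mammalian cells. It was deposited alongside a study that surveyed when and how many proteins are recruited to sites of clathrin-mediated endocytosis in mammalian cells. In that context, a red-tagged Myo1E allows its recruitment to be followed relative to other fluorescent endocytic markers.
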