Addgene plasmid #27698: Myo1E-pmAppleC1
Depositing lab: Christien Merrifield. Depositing organization: MRC Laboratory of Molecular Biology. Publication: A high precision survey of the molecular dynamics of Mammalian clathrin-mediated endocytosis. Taylor MJ, Perrais D, Merrifield CJ. PLoS Biol. 2011 Mar . 9(3):e1000604. 10.1371/journal.pbio.1000604 PubMed 21445324.
Backbone
  Vector backbone: pEGFP-C1 (EGFP replaced with Apple)
  Backbone manufacturer: Clontech
  Backbone size w/o insert (bp): 4700
  Vector type: Mammalian Expression
  Selectable markers: Neomycin (select with G418)
Growth in bacteria
  Bacterial resistance: Kanamycin, 50 μg/mL
  Growth temperature: 37°C
  Growth strain: DH5alpha
  Copy number: Unknown
Gene/Insert
  Gene/Insert name: Myo1E
  Species: M. musculus (mouse)
  Insert size (bp): 3300
  Entrez Gene: Myo1e (a.k.a. 2310020N23Rik, 9130023P14Rik, AA407778, myosin-1e, myr 3)
  Tag / fusion protein: mApple (N terminal on insert)
  Cloning method: Restriction Enzyme; 5′ cloning site XhoI (not destroyed); 3′ cloning site SalI (not destroyed)
  Sequencing primers: 5′ CMV-F; 3′ SV40pA-R
Terms and licenses: Academic/Nonprofit Terms; Industry Terms: Not Available to Industry
Depositor comments: Cloned from IMAGE clone: 5053090 (MGC:58876).
How to cite: Myo1E-pmAppleC1 was a gift from Christien Merrifield (Addgene plasmid # 27698 ; http://n2t.net/addgene:27698 ; RRID:Addgene_27698)
